>Addgene plasmid #217782 | hNTo2-qgRNA-pYJA5 | addgene full sequence | sequence record 466020 | Addgene NGS Result
TCCCTCATATCTCCTCCTCCAGGTCTGAAGATCAGCGGCCGGCCGCTTGCTGTGCGGTGGTCTTACTTTT
GTTTTGCTCTTCCTCTATCTTGTCTAAAGCTTCCTTGGTGTCTTTTATCTCTATCCTTTGATGCACACAA
TAGAGGGTTGCTACTGTATTATATAATGATCTAAGTTCTTCTGATCCTGTCTGAAGGGATGGTTGTAGCT
GTCCCAGTATTTGTCTACAGCCTTCTGATGTTTCTAACAGGCCAGGATTAACTGCGAATCGTTCTAGCTC
CCTGCTTGCCCATACTATATGTTTTAATTTATATTTTTTCTTTCCCCCTGGCCTTAACCGAATTTTTTCC
CATCGCGATCTAATTCTCCCCCGCTTAATACTGACGCTCTCGCACCCATCTCTCTCCTTCTAGCCTCCGC
TAGTCAAAATTTTTGGCGTACTCACCAGTCGCCGCCCCTCGCCTCTTGCCGTGCGCGCTTCAGCAAGCCG
AGTCCTGCGTCGAGAGAGCTCCTCTGGTTTCCCTTTCGCTTTCAAGTCCCTGTTCGGGCGCCACTGCTAG
AGATTTTCCACACTGACTAAAAGGGTCTGAGGGATCTCTAGTTACCAGAGTCACACAACAGACGGGCACA
CACTACTTGAAGCACTCAAGGCAAGCTTTATTGAGGCTTAAGCAGTGGGTTCCCTAGTTAGCCAGAGAGC
TCCCAGGCTCAGATCTGGTCTAACCAGAGAGACCCAGTACAGGCAAAACGCGCTGCTTATATAGACCTCC
CACCGTACACGCCTACCGCCCATTTGCGTCAATGGGGCGGAGTTGTTACGACATTTTGGAAAGTCCCGTT
GATTTTGGTGCCAAAACAAACTCCCATTGACGTCAATGGGGTGGAGACTTGGAAATCCCCGTGAGTCAAA
CCGCTATCCACGCCCATTGATGTACTGCCAAAACCGCATCACCATGGTAATAGCGATGACTAATACGTAG
ATGTACTGCCAAGTAGGAAAGTCCCATAAGGTCATGTACTGGGCATAATGCCAGGCGGGCCATTTACCGT
CATTGACGTCAATAGGGGGCGTACTTGGCATATGATACACTTGATGTACTGCCAAGTGGGCAGTTTACCG
TAAATACTCCACCCATTGACGTCAATGGAAAGTCCCTATTGGCGTTACTATGGGAACATACGTCATTATT
GACGTCAATGGGCGGGGGTCGTTGGGCGGTCAGCCAGGCGGGCCATTTACCGTAAGTTATGTAACGCGGA
ACTCCATATATGGGCTATGAACTAATGACCCCGTAATTGATTACTATTAATAACTAGTCAATTCGCCCTA
TAGTGAGTCGTATTACGCGCGCTCACTGGCCGTCGTTTTACAACGTCGTGACTGGGAAAACCCTGGCGTT
ACCCAACTTAATCGCCTTGCAGCACATCCCCCTTTCGCCAGCTGGCGTAATAGCGAAGAGGCCCGCACCG
ATCGCCCTTCCCAACAGTTGCGCAGCCTGAATGGCGAATGGG
[124 nt withheld, positions 1513-1636]
C
[91 nt withheld, positions 1638-1728]
A
[49 nt withheld, positions 1730-1778]
CCTTTGACGTTGGAGTCCACGTTCTTT
[37 nt withheld, positions 1806-1842]
ACCCTATCTCGGTCTATTCTTTTGATTTATAAGGGATTTTGCCGATTTCGGCCTATTGGTTAAAAAATGA
GCTGATTTAACAAAAATTTAACGCGAATTTTAACAAAATATTAACGCTTACAATTTAGGTGGCACTTTTC
GGGGAAATGTGCGCGGAACCCCTATTTGTTTATTTTTCTAAATACATTCAAATATGTATCCGCTCATGAC
CAAAATCCCTTAACGTGAGTTTTCGTTCCACTGAGCGTCAGACCCCGTAGAAAAGATCAAAGGATCTTCT
TGAGATCCTTTTTTTCTGCGCGTAATCTGCTGCTTGCAAACAAAAAAACCACCGCTACCAGCGGTGGTTT
GTTTGCCGGATCAAGAGCTACCAACTCTTTTTCCGAAGGTAACTGGCTTCAGCAGAGCGCAGATACCAAA
TACTGTTCTTCTAGTGTAGCCGTAGTTAGGCCACCACTTCAAGAACTCTGTAGCACCGCCTACATACCTC
GCTCTGCTAATCCTGTTACCAGTGGCTGCTGCCAGTGGCGATAAGTCGTGTCTTACCGGGTTGGACTCAA
GACGATAGTTACCGGATAAGGCGCAGCGGTCGGGCTGAACGGGGGGTTCGTGCACACAGCCCAGCTTGGA
GCGAACGACCTACACCGAACTGAGATACCTACAGCGTGAGCTATGAGAAAGCGCCACGCTTCCCGAAGGG
AGAAAGGCGGACAGGTATCCGGTAAGCGGCAGGGTCGGAACAGGAGAGCGCACGAGGGAGCTTCCAGGGG
GAAACGCCTGGTATCTTTATAGTCCTGTCGGGTTTCGCCACCTCTGACTTGAGCGTCGATTTTTGTGATG
CTCGTCAGGGGGGCGGAGCCTATGGAAAAACGCCAGCAACGCGGCCTTTTTACGGTTCCTGGCCTTTTGC
TGGCCTTTTGCTCACATGTTCTTTCCTGCGTTATCCCCTGATTCTGTGGATAACCGTATTACCGCCTTTG
AGTGAGCTGATACCGCTCGCCGCAGCCGAACGACCGAGCGCAGCGAGTCAGTGAGCGAGGAAGCGGAAGA
GCGCCCAATACGCAAACCGCCTCTCCCCGCGCGTTGGCCGATTCATTAATGCAGCTGGCACGACAGGTTT
CCCGACTGGAAAGCGGGCAGTGAGCGCAACGCAATTAATGTGAGTTAGCTCACTCATTAGGCACCCCAGG
CTTTACACTTTATGCTCCCGGCTCGTATGTTGTGTGGAATTGTGAGCGGATAACAATTTCACACAGGAAA
CAGCTATGACCATGATTACGCCAAGCGCGCAATTAACCCTCACTAAAGGGAACAAAAGCTTAATTTAACC
CTAGAAAGATAGTCTGCGTAAAATTGACGCATGCATTCTTGAAATATTGCTCTCTCTTTCTAAATAGCGC
GAATCCGTCGCTGTGCATTTAGGACATCTCAGTCGCCGCTTGGAGCTCCCGTGAGGCGTGCTTGTCAATG
CGGTAAGTGTCACTGATTTTGAACTATAACGACCGCGTGAGTCAAAATGACGCATGATTATCTTTTACGT
GACTTTTAAGATTTAACTCATACGATAATTATATTGTTATTTCATGTTCTACTTACGTGATAACTTATTA
TATATATATTTTCTTGTTATAGATATCATTAACGGCCGCCCATAGAGCCCACCGCATCCCCAGCATGCCT
GCTATTGACTTCCCAATCCTCCCCCTTGCTGTCCTGCCCCACCCCACCCCCCAGAATAGAATGACACCTA
CTCAGACAATGCGATGCAATTTCCTCATTTTATTAGGAAAGGACAGTGGGAGTGGCACCTTCCAGGGTCA
AGGAAGGCACGGGGGAGGGGCAAACAACAGATGGCTGGCAACTAGAAGGCACAGTCGAGGCTGATCAGCG
GGTTTAAACTGCTAGAGATTTTCCACACTGACTAAAAGGGTCTGAGGGATCTCTAGTTACCAGAGTCACA
CAACAGACGGGCACACACTACTTGAAGCACTCAAGGCAAGCTTTATTGAGGCTTAAGCAGTGGGTTCCCT
AGTTAGCCAGAGAGCTCCCAGGCTCAGATCTGGTCTAACCAGAGAGACTCTGGTCTAACCAGAGAGACCC
AGTACAGGCAAAAAGCAGATCTTGACTTCTTTGGGAGTGAATTAGCCCTTCCAGTCCCCCCTTTTCTTTT
AAAAAGTGGCTAAGATCTACAGCTGCCTTGTAAGTCATTGGTCTTAAAGGTACCTAGCGGCCGCTCAATT
AAGCTTGTGCCCCAGTTTGCTAGGGAGGTCGCAGTATCTGGCCACTGCCACCTCGTGCTGCTCGACGTAG
GTCTCGTTGTTGGCCTCCTTGATTCTTTCCAGTCTGTAGTCCACATAGTAGACGCCAGGCATCTTGAGGT
TCTTAGCGGGTTTCTTGGATCTATATGTGGTCTTGATGTTTGCGATCAGATGGCTCCCGCCCACGAGCTT
CAGGGCCATGTCGTTTCTGCCTTCCAGGCCGCCGTCAGCGGGGTACAGAGTCTCGGTGAAGGCCTCCCAG
CCGAGTGTTTTCTTCTGCATCACAGGGCCGTTGGATGTGAAGTTCACCCCTCTGATCTTGACGTTGTAGA
TGAGGCAGCCGTCCTGGAGGCTGGTGTCCTGGGTAGCGGTCAGCACGCCCCCGTCCTCGTATGTGGTGAC
TCTCTCCCATGTGAAGCCCTCAGGGAAGGACTGCTTGAAGAAGTCGGGGATGCCCTGGGTGTGGTTGATG
AAGGTCTTGCTGCCGTAGAGGAAGCTAGTAGCCAGGATGTCGAAGGCGAAGGGGAGAGGGCCGCCCTCGA
CCACCTTGATTCTCATGGTCTGGGTGCCCTCGTAGGGCTTGCCTTCGCCCTCGGATGTGCACTTGAAGTG
ATGGTTGTCCACGGTGCCCTCCATGTACAGCTTCATGTGCATGTTCTCCTTAATCAGCTCGCTCATTGGG
CCAGGATTCTCCTCCACGTCACCGCATGTTAGGAGACTTCCTCTGCCCTCTCCTCCGGACCCGCCGCCGG
CACCGGGCTTGCGGGTCATGCACCAGGTGCGCGGTCCTTCGGGCACCTCGACGTCGGCGGTGACGGTGAA
GCCGAGCCGCTCGTAGAAGGGGAGGTTGCGGGGCGCGGAGGTCTCCAGGAAGGCGGGCACCCCGGCGCGC
TCGGCCGCCTCCACTCCGGGGAGCACGACGGCGCTGCCCAGACCCTTGCCCTGGTGGTCGGGCGAGACCC
CGACGGTGGCCAGGAACCACGCGGGCTCCTTGGGCCGGTGCGGCGCCAGGAGGCCTTCCATCTGTTGCTG
CGCGGCCAGCCGGGAACCGCTCAACTCGGCCATGCGCGGGCCGATCTCGGCGAACACCGCCCCCGCTTCG
ACGCTCTCCGGCGTGGTCCAGACCGCCACCGCGGCGCCGTCGTCCGCGACCCACACCTTGCCGATGTCGA
GCCCGACGCGCGTGAGGAAGAGTTCTTGCAGCTCGGTGACCCGCTCGATGTGGCGGTCCGGATCGACGGT
GTGGCGCGTGGCGGGGTAGTCGGCGAACGCGGCGGCGAGGGTGCGTACGGCCCTGGGGACGTCGTCGCGG
GTGGCGAGGCGCACCGTGGGCTTGTACTCGGTCATGGTAAGCTTCAGCTGCTCGAGATCTAGATGGATGC
AGGTCGAAAGGCCCGGAGATGAGGAAGAGGAGAACAGCGCGGCAGACGTGCGCTTTTGAAGCGTGCAGAA
TGCCGGGCCTCCGGAGGACCTTCGGGCGCCCGCCCCGCCCCTGAGCCCGCCCCTGAGCCCGCCCCCGGAC
CCACCCCTTCCCAGCCTCTGAGCCCAGAAAGCGAAGGAGCAAAGCTGCTATTGGCCGCTGCCCCAAAGGC
CTACCCGCTTCCATTGCTCAGCGGTGCTGTCCATCTGCACGAGACTAGTGAGACTGCTACTTCCATTTGT
CACGTCCTGCACGACGCGAGCTGCGGGGCGGGGGGGAACTTCCTGACTAGGGGAGGAGTAGAAGGTGGCG
CGAAGGGGCCACCAAAGAACGGAGCCGGTTGGCGCCTACCGGTGGATGTGGAATGTGTGCGAGGCCAGAG
GCCACTTGTGTAGCGCCAAGTGCCCAGCGGGGCTGCTAAAGCGCATGCTCCAGACTGCCTTGGGAAAAGC
GCCTCCCCTACCCGGTAGAATTGGATCCCCAAGGTCGGGCAGGAAGAGGGCCTATTTCCCATGATTCCTT
CATATTTGCATATACGATACAAGGCTGTTAGAGAGATAATTAGAATTAATTTGACTGTAAACACAAAGAT
ATTAGTACAAAATACGTGACGTAGAAAGTAATAATTTCTTGGGTAGTTTGCAGTTTTAAAATTATGTTTT
AAAATGGACTATCATATGCTTACCGTAACTTGAAAGTATTTCGATTTCTTGGCTTTATATATCTTGTGGA
AAGGACGAAACACCGAGGGAAACCTCTATGGGTAAGTTTAAGAGCTAAGCTGGAAACAGCATAGCAAGTT
TAAATAAGGCTAGTCCGTTATCAACTTGAAAAAGTGGCACCGAGTCGGTGCTTTTTTTGTTGACAATTAA
TCATCGGCATAGTATATCGGCATAGTATAATACGACAAGGTGAGGAACTAAACCATGGGTCAAAGTAGCG
ATGAAGCCAACGCTCCCGTTGCAGGGCAGTTTGCGCTTCCCCTGAGTGCCACCTTTGGCTTAGGGGATCG
CGTACGCAAGAAATCTGGTGCCGCTTGGCAGGGTCAAGTCGTCGGTTGGTATTGCACAAAACTCACTCCT
GAAGGCTATGCGGTCGAGTCCGAATCCCACCCAGGCTCAGTGCAAATTTATCCTGTGGCTGCACTTGAAC
GTGTGGCCTAATTTTTTTGATCCGACGCCGCCATCTCTAGGCCCGCGCCGGCCCCCTCGCACAGACTTGT
GGGAGAAGCTCGGCTACTCCCCTGCCCCGGTTAATTTGCATATAATATTTCCTAGTAACTATAGAGGCTT
AATGTGCGATAAAAGACAGATAATCTGTTCTTTTTAATACTAGCTACATTTTACATGATAGGCTTGGATT
TCTATAAGAGATACAAATACTAAATTATTATTTTAAAAAACAGCACAAAAGGAAACTCACCCTAACTGTA
AAGTAATTGTGTGTTTTGAGACTATAAATATCCCTTGGAGAAAAGCCTTGTTTGCGAAGTCTTTCTTAGA
TGGTGTTTGAGAGCTAAGCAGAAAGCTGCATAGCAAGTTCAAATAAGGCTAGTCCGTACACAACTTGAAA
AAGTGGCAGCCGAGTCGGCTGCTTTTTTTGAACGCTGACGTCATCAACCCGCTCCAAGGAATCGCGGGCC
CAGTGTCACTAGGCGGGAACACCCAGCGCGCGTGCGCCCTGGCAGGAAGATGGCTGTGAGGGACAGGGGA
GTGGCGCCCTGCAATATTTGCATGTCGCTATGTGTTCTGGGAAATCACCATAAACGTGAAATGTCTTTGG
ATTTGGGAATCTTATAAGTTCTGTATGAGACCACTCTTTCCCGGTATTAAGATGCGTCTTAGAGTTTCAG
AGCTAAGCACAAGAGTGCATAGCAAGTTGAAATAAGGCTAGTCCGTTTACAACTTGAAAAAGTGGCACCC
GAGTCGGGTGCTTTTTTTCTGCAGTATTTAGCATGCCCCACCCATCTGCAAGGCATTCTGGATAGTGTCA
AAACAGCCGGAAATCAAGTCCGTTTATCTCAAACTTTAGCATTTTGGGAATAAATGATATTTGCTATGCT
GGTTAAATTAGATTTTAGTTAAATTTCCTGCTGAAGCTCTAGTACGATAAGCAACTTGACCTAAGTGTAA
AGTTGAGACTTCCTTCAGGTTTATATAGCTTGTGCGCCGCTTGGGTACCTCGACTAGAGTCATGATCAGC
GAGTTTCAGAGCTACAGCAGAAATGCTGTAGCAAGTTGAAATAAGGCTAGTCCGTTATCAACTTGAAAAA
GTGGCACCGAGTCGGTGCTTTTTTTGCTTTGTTACTTTATAGAAGAAATTTTGAGTTTTTGTTTTTTTTT
AATAAATAAATAAACATAAATAAATTGTTTGTTGAATTTATTATTAGTATGTAAGTGTAAATATAATAAA
ACTTAATATCTATTCAAATTAATAAATAAACCTCGATATACAGACCGATAAAACACATGCGTCAATTTTA
CGCATGATTATCTTTAACGTACGTCACAATATGATTATCTTTCTAGGGTTAAGTAACGCGTAGGGCCCGG
TACTAACCAAACTGGATCTCTGCTGTCCCTGTAATAAACCCGAAAATTTTGAATTTTTGTAATTTGTTTT
TGTAATTCTTTAGTTTGTATGTCTGTTGCTATTATGTCTACTATTCTTTCCCCTGCACTGTACCCCCCAA
TCCCCCCTTTTCTTTTAAAATTGTGGATGAATACTGCCATTTGTCTGCAGAATTGGCGCACGCAGTGCCG
ATCCGTTCACTAATCGAATGGATCTGTCTCTGTCTCTCTCTCCACCTTCTTCTTCTATTCCTTCGGGCCT
GTCGGGTCCCCTCGGGGTTGGGAGGTGGGTCTGAAACGATAATGGTGAATATCCCTGCCTAACTCTATTC
ACTATAGAAAGTACAGCAAAAACTATTCTTAAACCTACCAAGCCTCCTACTATCATTATGAATAATTTTA
TATACCACAGCCAATTTGTTATGTTAAACCAATTCCACAAACTTGCCCATTTATCTAATTCCAATAATTC
TTGTTCATTCTTTTCTTGCTGGTTTTGCGATTCTTCAATTAAGGAGTGTATTAAGCTTGTGTAATTGTTA
ATTTCTCTGTCCCACTCCATCCAGGTCGTGTGATTCCAAATCTGTTCCAGAGATTTATTACTCCAACTAG
CATTCCAAGGCACAGCAGTGGTGCAAATGAGTTTTCCAGAGCAACCCCAAATCCCCAGGAGCTGTTGATC
CTTTAGGTATCTTTCCACAGCCAGGATTCTTGCCTGGAGCTGCTTGATGCCCCAGACTGTGAGTTGCAAC
AGATGCTGTTGCGCCTCAATAGCCCTCAGCAAATTGTTCTGCTGCTGCACTATACCAGACAATAATTGTC
TGGCCTGTACCGTCAGCGTCATTGACGCTGCGCCCATAGTGCTTCCTGCTGCTCCCAAGAACCCAAGGAA
CAAAGCTCCTATTCCCACTGCTCTTTTTTCTCTCTGCACCACTCTTCTCTTTGCCTTGGTGGGTGCTACT
CCTAATGGTTCAATTTTTACTACTTTATATTTATATAATTCACTTCTCCAATTG
Features (pLannotate 1.2.2; 31 found; start..end, strand, type, name):
     61..399     -  CDS            HIV-1 gag (fragment): gag protein from human immunodeficiency virus 1; gag
    383..508     -  misc_feature   HIV-1 Ψ: packaging signal of human immunodeficiency virus type 1
    555..735     -  LTR            5' LTR (truncated): truncated 5' long terminal repeat (LTR) from HIV-1
    753..952     -  promoter       CMV promoter: human cytomegalovirus (CMV) immediate early promoter
    953..1256    -  enhancer       CMV enhancer: human cytomegalovirus immediate early enhancer
   1327..1345    -  promoter       T7 promoter: promoter for bacteriophage T7 RNA polymerase
   1353..1508    +  CDS            lacZα (fragment): LacZα fragment of β-galactosidase; lacZ fragment
   1513..1941    +  rep_origin     f1 ori (sequence partly withheld): f1 bacteriophage origin of replication; arrow indicates direction of (+) strand synthesis
   1994..2051    +  promoter       AmpR promoter (fragment): bla
   2122..2710    +  rep_origin     ori: high-copy-number ColE1/pMB1/pBR322/pUC origin of replication
   2893..2985    +  CDS            lacI (fragment): lac repressor; lacI; The lac repressor binds to the lac operator to inhibit transcription in E. coli. This inhibition can be relieved by adding lactose or isopropyl-β-D-thiogalactopyranoside (IPTG).
   2998..3019    +  protein_bind   CAP binding site: CAP binding activates transcription in the presence of cAMP. E. coli catabolite activator protein
   3034..3064    +  promoter       lac promoter: promoter for the E. coli lac operon
   3072..3088    +  protein_bind   lac operator: The lac repressor binds to the lac operator to inhibit transcription in E. coli. This inhibition can be relieved by adding lactose or isopropyl-β-D-thiogalactopyranoside (IPTG). lac repressor encoded by lacI
   3133..3151    +  promoter       T3 promoter: promoter for bacteriophage T3 RNA polymerase
   3605..3716    -  polyA_signal   bGH poly(A) signal: bovine growth hormone polyadenylation signal
   3742..3920    -  LTR            5' LTR (truncated): truncated 5' long terminal repeat (LTR) from HIV-1
   3928..4065    -  CDS            nef (fragment): NEF_HV1LA - Experimental evidence at protein level: Swiss-Prot protein existence level 1. Extracellular Nef protein targets CD4(+) T-lymphocytes for apoptosis by interacting with CXCR4 surface receptors. From Human immunodeficiency virus type 1 group M subtype B (isolate Lai) (HIV-1).
   4080..4778    -  CDS            TagBFP: TagBFP is a basic (constitutively fluorescent) blue fluorescent protein published in 2008, derived from Entacmaea quadricolor. It is reported to be a very rapidly-maturing monomer with very low acid sensitivity.
   4851..5447    -  CDS            PuroR (fragment): puromycin N-acetyltransferase; pac from Streptomyces; confers resistance to puromycin
   5487..5985    -  promoter       PGK promoter: mouse phosphoglycerate kinase 1 promoter
   6018..6258    +  promoter       U6 promoter: RNA polymerase III promoter for human U6 snRNA
   6306..6373    +  misc_RNA       tracrRNA (fragment): trans-activating CRISPR RNA for the Streptococcus pyogenes CRISPR/Cas9 system
   6381..6428    +  promoter       EM7 promoter: synthetic bacterial promoter&nbsp
   6447..6683    +  CDS            TpR: E. coli plasmid-associated dihydrofolate reductase; dhfrIIb from plasmid R388; confers resistance to trimethoprim
   6691..7004    +  promoter       U6 promoter: RNA polymerase III promoter for mouse U6 snRNA (Das et al., 1988)
   7122..7336    +  promoter       H1 promoter: human H1 RNA promoter
   7751..7810    +  misc_RNA       gRNA scaffold (fragment): guide RNA scaffold for the Streptococcus pyogenes CRISPR/Cas9 system
   8115..8232    -  misc_feature   cPPT/CTS: central polypurine tract and central termination sequence of HIV-1
   8282..8382    -  CDS            Rev (fragment): human immunodeficiency virus 1 (HIV-1) Rev protein; rev; enhances nuclear export of unspliced and incompletely spliced viral mRNAs
   8759..8992    -  misc_feature   RRE: The Rev response element (RRE) of HIV-1 allows for Rev-dependent mRNA export from the nucleus to the cytoplasm.
