[The description below was written by a language model from this plasmid's Addgene catalogue record and pLannotate feature annotations shown in this document.]
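Description:
hNTo2-qgRNA-pYJA5 is a 9.1 kb lentiviral CRISPR plasmid built on the pYJA5 backbone. It carries a quadruple sgRNA (qgRNA) expression cassette that serves as non-targeting control 2 of the T.spiezzo gene-ablation library for human cells. The roughly 1.8 kb insert, assembled by Gibson cloning, holds four guides with no intended human target. Each guide is transcribed from a different RNA polymerase III promoter: human U6, mouse U6, human H1 and human 7SK. The automated annotation finds the first three promoters and two Streptococcus pyogenes Cas9 scaffold or tracrRNA fragments, but it does not call the 7SK promoter or the remaining scaffolds. No Cas9 gene is annotated, so the nuclease must be provided separately.

An unusual feature is that the bacterial selection marker lies inside the sgRNA array. An EM7 promoter drives a trimethoprim-resistance dihydrofolate reductase gene placed between the first scaffold and the mouse U6 promoter. Only a fragment of the AmpR promoter is annotated elsewhere, so trimethoprim resistance would be tied to presence of the assembled cassette. A high-copy pUC-type origin supports propagation in E. coli, and an f1 ori is also present.

The viral frame has a CMV enhancer/promoter fused to a truncated HIV-1 5' LTR, followed by Ψ, a gag fragment, RRE, cPPT/CTS, a truncated 3' LTR and a bGH polyadenylation signal. In the orientation opposite to the guides, a mouse PGK promoter drives puromycin resistance followed by TagBFP. This allows drug selection and blue-fluorescence tracking of transduced or transfected mammalian cells; the link between the two coding sequences is not annotated. The plasmid is a ready-to-use negative control. It also serves as the PCR template supplying the three constant regions for the three-fragment amplifications used to clone new qgRNA plasmids.
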