Addgene plasmid #217782: hNTo2-qgRNA-pYJA5
Purpose: Non-targeting control 2 qgRNA-pYJA5 plasmid from the T.spiezzo library; it can be used as a ready-to-go control and provides the three constant regions for the three-fragment PCRs for qgRNA cloning
Depositing lab: Adriano Aguzzi. Depositing organization: University of Zurich. Publication: Arrayed CRISPR libraries for the genome-wide activation, deletion and silencing of human protein-coding genes. Yin JA, Frick L, Scheidmann MC, Liu T, Trevisan C, Dhingra A, Spinelli A, Wu Y, Yao L, Vena DL, Knapp B, Guo J, De Cecco E, Ging K, Armani A, Oakeley EJ, Nigsch F, Jenzer J, Haegele J, Pikusa M, Tager J, Rodriguez-Nieto S, Bouris V, Ribeiro R, Baroni F, Bedi MS, Berry S, Losa M, Hornemann S, Kampmann M, Pelkmans L, Hoepfner D, Heutink P, Aguzzi A. Nat Biomed Eng. 2024 Dec 4. doi: 10.1038/s41551-024-01278-4. PubMed 39633028.
Backbone
  Vector backbone: pYJA5
  Backbone manufacturer: Adriano Aguzzi (Addgene #217778)
  Backbone size w/o insert (bp): 5500
  Total vector size (bp): 9106
  Vector type: Mammalian Expression, Lentiviral, CRISPR, Synthetic Biology
  Selectable markers: Puromycin ; TagBFP
Growth in bacteria
  Bacterial resistance: Trimethoprim, 15 μg/mL
  Growth temperature: 30°C
  Growth strain: NEB Stable
  Growth instructions: The NEB stable competent bacteria strain has a resistance to tetracycline, so we grow the bacteria transformed with our plasmid with both trimethoprim (15ug/ml) and tetracycline (15ug/ml) using the Terrific Broth medium (https://openwetware.org/wiki/Terrific_Broth) for two overnights at 30 °C. LB medium could also be used but with a lower yield.
  Copy number: High Copy
Gene/Insert
  Gene/Insert name: Quadruple sgRNA-expression cassette for nontargeting control for gene ablation
  gRNA/shRNA sequence: sg1: agggaaacctctatgggtaa; sg2: cgaagtctttcttagatggt; sg3: gtattaagatgcgtcttaga; sg4: actagagtcatgatcagcga
  Species: H. sapiens (human)
  Insert size (bp): 1800
  Promoter: human U6, mouse U6, human H1, human 7SK
  Cloning method: Gibson Cloning
  Sequencing primers: 5′ CGGAGCCGGTTGGCGCCTAC; 3′ AGTACCGGGCCCTACGCGTT
Terms and licenses: Academic/Nonprofit Terms; Industry Terms: Not Available to Industry
How to cite: hNTo2-qgRNA-pYJA5 was a gift from Adriano Aguzzi (Addgene plasmid # 217782 ; http://n2t.net/addgene:217782 ; RRID:Addgene_217782)
